Addgene plasmid #79954: pCMV-EPN-39
Purpose: Myr1-12GS-I3-01-myc-22GS-Late1 (modified)
Depositing lab: Neil King. Depositing organization: University of Washington. Publication: Designed proteins induce the formation of nanocage-containing extracellular vesicles. Votteler J, Ogohara C, Yi S, Hsia Y, Nattermann U, Belnap DM, King NP, Sundquist WI. Nature. 2016 Dec 8;540(7632):292-295. doi: 10.1038/nature20607. Epub 2016 Nov 30. PubMed 27919066.
Backbone
  Vector backbone: pCMV
  Backbone size w/o insert (bp): 5443
  Modifications to backbone: Inserts were cloned into the Kpn1 and Xho1 sites
  Vector type: Mammalian Expression, Bacterial Expression
  Selectable markers: Neomycin (select with G418)
Growth in bacteria
  Bacterial resistance: Ampicillin, 100 μg/mL
  Growth temperature: 37°C
  Growth strain: DH5alpha
  Copy number: High Copy
Gene/Insert
  Gene/Insert name: EPN-39
Terms and licenses: Academic/Nonprofit Terms; Industry Terms: Not Available to Industry
How to cite: pCMV-EPN-39 was a gift from Neil King (Addgene plasmid # 79954 ; http://n2t.net/addgene:79954 ; RRID:Addgene_79954)
