[The description below was written by a language model from this plasmid's Addgene catalogue record.]
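Description:
pCMV-EPN-39 is a mammalian expression plasmid built on a pCMV backbone (listed as 5443 bp without insert), with the insert cloned between the KpnI and XhoI sites. It is propagated in E. coli as a high-copy plasmid under ampicillin selection, and it carries a neomycin resistance marker so that transfected mammalian cells can be selected with G418. The record also lists it as a bacterial expression vector. No feature table is provided, so the promoter, origin of replication and polyadenylation elements are not explicitly recorded. The backbone name suggests that expression is driven by a CMV promoter.

The insert, EPN-39, encodes a designed "enveloped protein nanocage" fusion protein whose architecture is given as Myr1-12GS-I3-01-myc-22GS-Late1 (modified). By these names, the protein consists of an N-terminal myristoylation signal, which would direct membrane association. A 12-residue glycine/serine linker follows, then the I3-01 self-assembling nanocage subunit and a myc epitope tag for detection. A 22-residue glycine/serine linker then connects to a C-terminal late-domain motif, the kind of element that viruses use to recruit the cellular ESCRT budding machinery. The "modified" annotation indicates that this variant differs from a parent design, but the record does not say what was changed.

According to the associated publication, constructs of this series were used to show that designed proteins can induce the release of extracellular vesicles containing nanocages from cells. In these designs, membrane binding, self-assembly and ESCRT recruitment are combined in a single polypeptide. EPN-39 appears to be one variant in that panel, used to test how particular linker or functional-module choices affect vesicle formation and release.
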