>Addgene plasmid #79954 | pCMV-EPN-39 | addgene partial sequence | sequence record 162000 | CMV-F 5'-CGCAAATGGGCGGTAGGCGTG-3'
CTAGAGAACCCACTGCTTACTGGCTTATCGAAATTAATACGACTCACTATAGGGAGACCCAAGCTGGCTA
GCGTTTAAACGGGCCCTCTAGAATTATCGATCCGGAGGTACCATGGGTGCGCGTGCGTCTGGTTCTAAAT
CTGGCTCCGGCTCTGACTCTGGTAGCAAGATCGAAGAGCTGTTCAAGAAACACAAGATCGTTGCCGTGCT
GCGTGCCAATAGTGTGGAAGAAGCGAAAAAGAAAGCGCTGGCGGTTTTCCTGGGCGGCGTTCATCTGATT
GAAATTACCTTTACCGTGCCGGATGCGGATACCGTGATTAAGGAACTGAGCTTTCTGAAGGAAATGGGCG
CGATTATTGGTGCGGGCACCGTGACCAGCGTGGAGCAGTGCCGTAAAGCGGTGGAAAGTGGCGCCGAATT
CATTGTGAGTCCGCACCTGGACGAGGAAATTAGCCAATTTTGCAAGGAGAAGGGTGTGTTCTATATGCCA
GGCGTTATGACCCCGACCGAACTGGTGAAAGCCATGAAACTGGGCCATACCATCTTAAAACTGTTTCCGG
GTGAGGTGGTGGGTCCGCAGTTTGTTAAAGCGATGAAAGGTCCGTTTCCGAATGTGAAATTTGTGCCAAC
CGGCGGTGTTAATCTGGACAATGTGTGCGAATGGTTCAAAGCGGGCGTGCTGGCCGTGGGCGTGGGCAGC
GCGTTAGTGAAAGGCACCCCGGTGGAAGTGGCGGAAAAGGCCAAGGCGTTCGTTGAGAAGATTCGTGGCT
GCACCGAACAGAAACTGATTAGCGAAGAAGATCTGGGCAGCGGCAGTGGCGACGGCGGTCGTGGTAGCCG
TGGCGGCGATGGTAGCGGCGGTAGCAGCGGTCTGCAGTCTCGTCCGGAACCGACCGCACCGCCGGAAGAA
TCTTTCCGTTCTGGTGTTGAAACCACCACGCCACCGCAAAAACAGGA
