>Addgene plasmid #79954 | pCMV-EPN-39 | addgene partial sequence | sequence record 162001 | Bglob-pA-R 5'-ttttggcagagggaaaaaga-3'
AGAAGACGGGTCGTTACCGAACAGAGAACGCAGAGAGGTCAGCGGGTACAGTTCTTTGTCGATCGGCTCC
TGTTTTTGCGGTGGCGTGGTGGTTTCAACACCAGAACGGAAAGATTCTTCCGGCGGTGCGGTCGGTTCCG
GACGAGACTGCAGACCGCTGCTACCGCCGCTACCATCGCCGCCACGGCTACCACGACCGCCGTCGCCACT
GCCGCTGCCCAGATCTTCTTCGCTAATCAGTTTCTGTTCGGTGCAGCCACGAATCTTCTCAACGAACGCC
TTGGCCTTTTCCGCCACTTCCACCGGGGTGCCTTTCACTAACGCGCTGCCCACGCCCACGGCCAGCACGC
CCGCTTTGAACCATTCGCACACATTGTCCAGATTAACACCGCCGGTTGGCACAAATTTCACATTCGGAAA
CGGACCTTTCATCGCTTTAACAAACTGCGGACCCACCACCTCACCCGGAAACAGTTTTAAGATGGTATGG
CCCAGTTTCATGGCTTTCACCAGTTCGGTCGGGGTCATAACGCCTGGCATATAGAACACACCCTTCTCCT
TGCAAAATTGGCTAATTTCCTCGTCCAGGTGCGGACTCACAATGAATTCGGCGCCACTTTCCACCGCTTT
ACGGCACTGCTCCACGCTGGTCACGGTGCCCGCACCAATAATCGCGCCCATTTCCTTCAGAAAGCTCAGT
TCCTTAATCACGGTATCCGCATCCGGCACGGTAAAGGTAATTTCAATCAGATGAACGCCGCCCAGGAAAA
CCGCCAGCGCTTTCTTTTTCGCTTCTTCCACACTATTGGCACGCAGCACGGCAACGATCTTGTGTTTCTT
GAACAGCTCTTCGATCTTGCTACCAGAGTCAGAGCCGGAGCCAGATTTAGAACCAGACGCACGCGCACCC
ATGGTACCTCCGGATCGATAATTCTAGAGGGCCCGTTTAAACGCTAGCCAGCTTGGG
