>Addgene plasmid #79954 | pCMV-EPN-39 | depositor partial sequence | sequence record 162002 | EPN-39
CTAGAATTATCGATCCGGAGGTACCATGGGTGCGCGTGCGTCCGGTTCTAAATCTGGCTCCGGCTCTGAC
TCTGGTAGCAAGATCGAAGAGCTGTTCAAGAAACACAAGATCGTTGCCGTGCTGCGTGCCAATAGTGTGG
AAGAAGCGAAAAAGAAAGCGCTGGCGGTTTTCCTGGGCGGCGTTCATCTGATTGAAATTACCTTTACCGT
GCCGGATGCGGATACCGTGATTAAGGAACTGAGCTTTCTGAAGGAAATGGGCGCGATTATTGGTGCGGGC
ACCGTGACCAGCGTGGAGCAGTGCCGTAAAGCGGTGGAAAGTGGCGCCGAATTCATTGTGAGTCCGCACC
TGGACGAGGAAATTAGCCAATTTTGCAAGGAGAAGGGTGTGTTCTATATGCCAGGCGTTATGACCCCGAC
CGAACTGGTGAAAGCCATGAAACTGGGCCATACCATCTTAAAACTGTTTCCGGGTGAGGTGGTGGGTCCG
CAGTTTGTTAAAGCGATGAAAGGTCCGTTTCCGAATGTGAAATTTGTGCCAACCGGCGGTGTTAATCTGG
ACAATGTGTGCGAATGGTTCAAAGCGGGCGTGCTGGCCGTGGGCGTGGGCAGCGCGTTAGTGAAAGGCAC
CCCGGTGGAAGTGGCGGAAAAGGCCAAGGCGTTCGTTGAGAAGATTCGTGGCTGCACCGAACAGAAGCTG
ATCTCCGAAGAAGACCTGGGCAGCGGCAGTGGCGACGGCGGTCGTGGTAGCCGTGGCGGCGATGGTAGCG
GCGGTAGCAGCGGTCTGCAGTCTCGTCCGGAACCGACCGCACCGCCGGAAGAATCTTTCCGTTCTGGTGT
TGAAACCACCACGCCACCGCAAAAACAGGAGCCGATCGACAAAGAACTGTACCCGCTGACCTCTCTGCGT
TCTCTGTTCGGTAACGACCCGTCTTCTCAGTGACTCGAGAAGCTTGCTAGCAGATCTT
